>Addgene plasmid #242517 | pDASH-DI-ω1 | addgene full sequence | sequence record 490874 | Addgene NGS Result
TGGCAGGATATATTGTGGTGTAAACATAACGGATCCCCGCGGTGCGGGTGCCAGGGCGTGCCCTTGGGCT
CCCCGGGCGCGTACTCCGGTCTCAGGAGTGAGACGCACAGCTTGTCTGTAAGCGGATGCCGGGAGCAGAC
AAGCCCGTCAGGGCGCGTCAGCGGGTGTTGGCGGGTGTCGGGGCTGGCTTAACTATGCGGCATCAGAGCA
GATTGTACTGAGAGTGCACCATATGCGGTGTGAAATACCGCACAGATGCGTAAGGAGAAAATACCGCATC
AGGCGCCATTCGCCATTCAGGCTGCGCAACTGTTGGGAAGGGCGATCGGCGCAGGCCTCTTCGCTATTAC
GCCAGCTGGCGAAAGGGGGATGTGCTGCAAGGCGATTAAGTTGGGTAACGCCAGGGTTTTCCCAGTCACG
ACGTTGTAAAACGACGGCCAGTGAATTCGAGCTCGGTACCCGGGGATCCTCTAGAGTCGACCTGCAGGCA
TGCAAGCTTGGCGTAATCATGGTCATAGCTGTTTCCTGTGTGAAATTGTTATCCGCTCACAATTCCACAC
AACATACGAGCCGGAAGCATATAGTGTAAAGCCTGGGGTGCCTAATGAGTGAGCTAACTCACATTAATTG
CGTTGCGCTCACTGCCCGCTTTCCAGTCGGGAAACCTGTCGTGCCAGCTGCGTCTCACGCTGTCATGAGA
CCCCGCGGTGCGGGTGCCAGGGCGTGCCCCCGGGCTCCCCGGGCGCGTACTCCGAAGTTCCTATACTTTC
TAGAGAATAGGAACTTCGGATCCTGACAGGATATATTGGCGGGTAAACCTAAGAGAAAAGAGCGTTTATT
AGAATAATCGGATATTTAAAAGGGCGTGAAAAGGTTTATCCGTTCGTCCATTTGTATGTGCATGCCAACC
ACAGGGTTCCCCTCGGGATCAAAGTACTTTGATCCAACCCCTCCGCTGCTATAGTGCAGTCGGCTTCTGA
CGTTCAGTGCAGCCGTCATCTGAAAACGACATGTCGCACAAGTCCTAAGTTACGCGACAGGCTGCCGCCC
TGCCCTTTTCCTGGCGTTTTCTTGTCGCGTGTTTTAGTCGCATAAAGTAGAATACTTGCGACTAGAACCG
GAGACATTACGCCATGAACAAGAGCGCCGCCGCTGGCCTGCTGGGCTATGCCCGCGTCAGCACCGACGAC
CAGGACTTGACCAACCAACGGGCCGAACTGCACGCGGCCGGCTGCACCAAGCTGTTTTCCGAGAAGATCA
CCGGCACCAGGCGCGACCGCCCGGAGCTGGCCAGGATGCTTGACCACCTACGCCCTGGCGACGTTGTGAC
AGTGACCAGGCTAGACCGCCTGGCCCGCAGCACCCGCGACCTACTGGACATTGCCGAGCGCATCCAGGAG
GCCGGCGCGGGCCTGCGTAGCCTGGCAGAGCCGTGGGCCGACACCACCACGCCGGCCGGCCGCATGGTGT
TGACCGTGTTCGCCGGCATTGCCGAGTTCGAGCGTTCCCTAATCATCGACCGCACCCGGAGCGGGCGCGA
GGCCGCCAAGGCCCGAGGCGTGAAGTTTGGCCCCCGCCCTACCCTCACCCCGGCACAGATCGCGCACGCC
CGCGAGCTGATCGACCAGGAAGGCCGCACCGTGAAAGAGGCGGCTGCACTGCTTGGCGTGCATCGCTCGA
CCCTGTACCGCGCACTTGAGCGCAGCGAGGAAGTGACGCCCACCGAGGCCAGGCGGCGCGGTGCCTTCCG
TGAGGACGCATTGACCGAGGCCGACGCCCTGGCGGCCGCCGAGAATGAACGCCAAGAGGAACAAGCATGA
AACCGCACCAGGACGGCCAGGACGAACCGTTTTTCATTACCGAAGAGATCGAGGCGGAGATGATCGCGGC
CGGGTACGTGTTCGAGCCGCCCGCGCACCTCTCAACCGTGCGGCTGCATGAAATCCTGGCCGGTTTGTCT
GATGCCAAGCTGGCGGCCTGGCCGGCCAGCTTGGCCGCTGAAGAAACCGAGCGCCGCCGTCTAAAAAGGT
GATGTGTATTTGAGTAAAACAGCTTGCGTCATGCGGTCGCTGCGTATATGATGCGATGAGTAAATAAACA
AATACGCAAGGGGAACGCATGAAGGTTATCGCTGTACTTAACCAGAAAGGCGGGTCAGGCAAGACGACCA
TCGCAACCCATCTAGCCCGCGCCCTGCAACTCGCCGGGGCCGATGTTCTGTTAGTCGATTCCGATCCCCA
GGGCAGTGCCCGCGATTGGGCGGCCGTGCGGGAAGATCAACCGCTAACCGTTGTCGGCATCGACCGCCCG
ACGATTGACCGCGACGTGAAGGCCATCGGCCGGCGCGACTTCGTAGTGATCGACGGAGCGCCCCAGGCGG
CGGACTTGGCTGTGTCCGCGATCAAGGCAGCCGACTTCGTGCTGATTCCGGTGCAGCCAAGCCCTTACGA
CATATGGGCCACCGCCGACCTGGTGGAGCTGGTTAAGCAGCGCATTGAGGTCACGGATGGAAGGCTACAA
GCGGCCTTTGTCGTGTCGCGGGCGATCAAAGGCACGCGCATCGGCGGTGAGGTTGCCGAGGCGCTGGCCG
GGTACGAGCTGCCCATTCTTGAGTCCCGTATCACGCAGCGCGTGAGCTACCCAGGCACTGCCGCCGCCGG
CACAACCGTTCTTGAATCAGAACCCGAGGGCGACGCTGCCCGCGAGGTCCAGGCGCTGGCCGCTGAAATT
AAATCAAAACTCATTTGAGTTAATGAGGTAAAGAGAAAATGAGCAAAAGCACAAACACGCTAAGTGCCGG
CCGTCCGAGCGCACGCAGCAGCAAGGCTGCAACGTTGGCCAGCCTGGCAGACACGCCAGCCATGAAGCGG
GTCAACTTTCAGTTGCCGGCGGAGGATCACACCAAGCTGAAGATGTACGCGGTACGCCAAGGCAAGACCA
TTACCGAGCTGCTATCTGAATACATCGCGCAGCTACCAGAGTAAATGAGCAAATGAATAAATGAGTAGAT
GAATTTTAGCGGCTAAAGGAGGCGGCATGGAAAATCAAGAACAACCAGGCACCGACGCCGTGGAATGCCC
CATGTGTGGAGGAACGGGCGGTTGGCCAGGCGTAAGCGGCTGGGTTGCCTGCCGGCCCTGCAATGGCACT
GGAACCCCCAAGCCCGAGGAATCGGCGTGAGCGGTCGCAAACCATCCGGCCCGGTACAAATCGGCGCGGC
GCTGGGTGATGACCTGGTGGAGAAGTTGAAGGCCGCGCAGGCCGCCCAGCGGCAACGCATCGAGGCAGAA
GCACGCCCCGGTGAATCGTGGCAAGCGGCCGCTGATCGAATCCGCAAAGAATCCCGGCAACCGCCGGCAG
CCGGTGCGCCGTCGATTAGGAAGCCGCCCAAGGGCGACGAGCAACCAGATTTTTTCGTTCCGATGCTCTA
TGACGTGGGCACCCGCGATAGTCGCAGCATCATGGACGTGGCCGTTTTCCGTCTGTCGAAGCGTGACCGA
CGAGCTGGCGAGGTGATCCGCTACGAGCTTCCAGACGGGCACGTAGAGGTTTCCGCAGGGCCGGCCGGCA
TGGCCAGTGTGTGGGATTACGACCTGGTACTGATGGCGGTTTCCCATCTAACCGAATCCATGAACCGATA
CCGGGAAGGGAAGGGAGACAAGCCCGGCCGCGTGTTCCGTCCACACGTTGCGGACGTACTCAAGTTCTGC
CGGCGAGCCGATGGCGGAAAGCAGAAAGACGACCTGGTAGAAACCTGCATTCGGTTAAACACCACGCACG
TTGCCATGCAGCGTACGAAGAAGGCCAAGAACGGCCGCCTGGTGACGGTATCCGAGGGTGAAGCCTTGAT
TAGCCGCTACAAGATCGTAAAGAGCGAAACCGGGCGGCCGGAGTACATCGAGATCGAGCTAGCTGATTGG
ATGTACCGCGAGATCACAGAAGGCAAGAACCCGGACGTGCTGACGGTTCACCCCGATTACTTTTTGATCG
ATCCCGGCATCGGCCGTTTTCTCTACCGCCTGGCACGCCGCGCCGCAGGCAAGGCAGAAGCCAGATGGTT
GTTCAAGACGATCTACGAACGCAGTGGCAGCGCCGGAGAGTTCAAGAAGTTCTGTTTCACCGTGCGCAAG
CTGATCGGGTCAAATGACCTGCCGGAGTACGATTTGAAGGAGGAGGCGGGGCAGGCTGGCCCGATCCTAG
TCATGCGCTACCGCAACCTGATCGAGGGCGAAGCATCCGCCGGTTCCTAATGTACGGAGCAGATGCTAGG
GCAAATTGCCCTAGCAGGGGAAAAAGGTCGAAAAGGACTCTTTCCTGTGGATAGCACGTACATTGGGAAC
CCAAAGCCGTACATTGGGAACCGGAACCCGTACATTGGGAACCCAAAGCCGTACATTGGGAACCGGTCAC
ACATGTAAGTGACTGATATAAAAGAGAAAAAAGGCGATTTTTCCGCCTAAAACTCTTTAAAACTTATTAA
AACTCTTAAAACCCGCCTGGCCTGTGCATAACTGTCTGGCCAGCGCACAGCCGAAGAGCTGCAAAAAGCG
CCTACCCTTCGGTCGCTGCGCTCCCTACGCCCCGCCGCTTCGCGTCGGCCTATCGCGGCCGCTGGCCGCT
CAAAAATGGCTGGCCTACGGCCAGGCAATCTACCAGGGCGCGGACAAGCCGCGCCGTCGCCACTCGACCG
CCGGCGCCCACATCAAGGCACCCTGCCTCGCGCGTTTCGGTGATGACGGTGAAAACCTCTGACACATGCA
GCTCCCGGTGACGGTCACAGCTTGTCTGTAAGCGGATGCCGGGAGCAGACAAGCCCGTCAGGGCGCGTCA
GCGGGTGTTGGCGGGTGTCGGGGCGCAGCCATGACCCAGTCACGTAGCGATAGCGGAGTGTATACTGGCT
TAACTATGCGGCATCAGAGCAGATTGTACTGAGAGTGCACCATATGCGGTGTGAAATACCGCACAGATGC
GTAAGGAGAAAATACCGCATCAGGCGCTCTTCCGCTTCCTCGCTCACTGACTCGCTGCGCTCGGTCGTTC
GGCTGCGGCGAGCGGTATCAGCTCACTCAAAGGCGGTAATACGGTTATCCACAGAATCAGGGGATAACGC
AGGAAAGAACATGTGAGCAAAAGGCCAGCAAAAGGCCAGGAACCGTAAAAAGGCCGCGTTGCTGGCGTTT
TTCCATAGGCTCCGCCCCCCTGACGAGCATCACAAAAATCGACGCTCAAGTCAGAGGTGGCGAAACCCGA
CAGGACTATAAAGATACCAGGCGTTTCCCCCTGGAAGCTCCCTCGTGCGCTCTCCTGTTCCGACCCTGCC
GCTTACCGGATACCTGTCCGCCTTTCTCCCTTCGGGAAGCGTGGCGCTTTCTCATAGCTCACGCTGTAGG
TATCTCAGTTCGGTGTAGGTCGTTCGCTCCAAGCTGGGCTGTGTGCACGAACCCCCCGTTCAGCCCGACC
GCTGCGCCTTATCCGGTAACTATCGTCTTGAGTCCAACCCGGTAAGACACGACTTATCGCCACTGGCAGC
AGCCACTGGTAACAGGATTAGCAGAGCGAGGTATGTAGGCGGTGCTACAGAGTTCTTGAAGTGGTGGCCT
AACTACGGCTACACTAGAAGGACAGTATTTGGTATCTGCGCTCTGCTGAAGCCAGTTACCTTCGGAAAAA
GAGTTGGTAGCTCTTGATCCGGCAAACAAACCACCGCTGGTAGCGGTGGTTTTTTTGTTTGCAAGCAGCA
GATTACGCGCAGAAAAAAAGGATCTCAAGAAGATCCTTTGATCTTTTCTACGGGGTCTGACGCTCAGTGG
AACGAAAACTCACGTTAAGGGATTTTGGTCATGCATTCTAGGTGATTATTTGCCGACTACCTTGGTGATC
TCGCCTTTCACGTAGTGGACAAATTCTTCCAACTGATCTGCGCGCGAGGCCAAGCGATCTTCTTCTTGTC
CAAGATAAGCCTGTCTAGCTTCAAGTATGACGGGCTGATACTGGGCCGGCAGGCGCTCCATTGCCCAGTC
GGCAGCGACATCCTTCGGCGCGATTTTGCCGGTTACTGCGCTGTACCAAATGCGGGACAACGTAAGCACT
ACATTTCGCTCATCACCAGCCCAGTCGGGCGGCGAGTTCCATAGCGTTAAGGTTTCATTTAGCGCCTCAA
ATAGATCCTGTTCAGGAACCGGATCAAAGAGTTCCTCCGCCGCTGGACCTACCAAGGCAACGCTATGTTC
TCTTGCTTTTGTCAGCAAGATAGCCAGATCAATGTCGATCGTGGCTGGCTCGAAGATACCTGCAAGAATG
TCATTGCGCTGCCATTCTCCAAATTGCAGTTCGCGCTTAGCTGGATAACGCCACGGAATGATGTCGTCGT
GCACAACAATGGTGACTTCTACAGCGCGGAGAATCTCGCTCTCTCCAGGGGAAGCCGAAGTTTCCAAAAG
GTCGTTGATCAAAGCTCGCCGCGTTGTTTCATCAAGCCTTACGGTCACCGTAACCAGCAAATCAATATCA
CTGTGTGGCTTCAGGCCGCCATCCACTGCGGAGCCGTACAAATGTACGGCCAGCAACGTCGGTTCGAGAT
GGCGCTCGATGACGCCAACTACCTCTGATAGTTGAGTCGATACTTCGGCGATCACCGCTTCCCTCATAAT
GTTTAACTTTGTTTTAGGGCGACTGCCCTGCTGCGTAACATCGTTGCTGCTCCATAACATCAAACATCGA
CCCACGGCGTAACGCGCTTGCTGCTTGGATGCCCGAGGCATAGACTGTACCCCAAAAAAACAGTCATAAC
AAGCCATGAAAACCGCCACTGCGCCGTTACCACCGCTGCGTTCGGTCAAGGTTCTGGACCAGTTGCGTGA
GCGCATACGCTACTTGCATTACAGCTTACGAACCGAACAGGCTTATGTCCACTGGGTTCGTGCCTTCATC
CGTTTCCACGGTGTGCGTCACCCGGCAACCTTGGGTAGCAGCGAAGTCGAGGCATTTCTGTCCTGGCTGG
AACAGAACTTATTATTTCCTTCCTCTTTTCTACAGTATTTAAAGATACCCCAAGAAGCTAATTATAACAA
GACGAACTCCAATTCACTGTTCCTTGCATTCTAAAACCTTAAATACCAGAAAACAGCTTTTTCAAAGTTG
TTTTCAAAGTTGGCGTATAACATAGTATCGACGGAGCCGATTTTGAAACCGCGGTGATCACAGGCAGCAA
CGCTCTGTCATCGTTACAATCAACATGCTACCCTCCGCGAGATCATCCGTGTTTCAAACCCGGCAGCTTA
GTTGCCGTTCTTCCGAATAGCATCGGTAACATGAGCAAAGTCTGCCGCCTTACAACGGCTCTCCCGCTGA
CGCCGTCCCGGACTGATGGGCTGCCTGTATCGAGTGGTGATTTTGTGCCGAGCTGCCGGTCGGGGAGCTG
TTGGCTGGCTGG
Features (pLannotate 1.2.2; 22 found; start..end, strand, type, name):
      1..25      +  misc_feature   LB T-DNA repeat: left border repeat from nopaline C58 T-DNA
     48..81      +  protein_bind   attB: minimal attB site for the φC31 integrase (Groth et al., 2000) phage φC31 integrase
    184..283     +  misc_feature   bom (fragment): basis of mobility region from pBR322
    289..446     -  CDS            lacZα (fragment): LacZα fragment of β-galactosidase; lacZ fragment
    443..499     +  misc_feature   MCS: pUC18/19 multiple cloning site
    536..552     -  protein_bind   lac operator: The lac repressor binds to the lac operator to inhibit transcription in E. coli. This inhibition can be relieved by adding lactose or isopropyl-β-D-thiogalactopyranoside (IPTG). lac repressor encoded by lacI
    560..590     -  promoter       lac promoter: promoter for the E. coli lac operon
    605..626     -  protein_bind   CAP binding site: CAP binding activates transcription in the presence of cAMP. E. coli catabolite activator protein
    639..681     -  CDS            lacI (fragment): lac repressor; lacI; The lac repressor binds to the lac operator to inhibit transcription in E. coli. This inhibition can be relieved by adding lactose or isopropyl-β-D-thiogalactopyranoside (IPTG).
    703..753     +  protein_bind   attB (fragment): attB site for the φC31 integrase (Groth et al., 2000) phage φC31 integrase
    754..787     -  protein_bind   FRT (minimal): supports FLP-mediated excision but not integration (Turan and Bode, 2011) FLP recombinase from the Saccharomyces cerevisiae 2μ plasmid
    794..818     +  misc_feature   RB T-DNA repeat: right border repeat from nopaline C58 T-DNA
   1158..1559    +  CDS            Y4CG_SINFN (fragment): Protein inferred from homology: Swiss-Prot protein existence level 3. From Sinorhizobium fredii (strain NBRC 101917 / NGR234).
   2119..2748    +  CDS            pVS1 StaA: stability protein from the Pseudomonas plasmid pVS1 (Heeb et al., 2000)
   3177..4250    +  CDS            pVS1 RepA: replication protein from the Pseudomonas plasmid pVS1 (Heeb et al., 2000)
   4316..4510    +  rep_origin     pVS1 oriV: origin of replication for the Pseudomonas plasmid pVS1 (Heeb et al., 2000)
   4713..4752    +  CDS            rop (fragment): Rop protein, which maintains plasmids at low copy number; rop
   4854..4994    +  misc_feature   bom: basis of mobility region from pBR322
   5180..5768    -  rep_origin     ori: high-copy-number ColE1/pMB1/pBR322/pUC origin of replication
   5859..6647    -  CDS            aadA: S3AD_ECOLX - Experimental evidence at protein level: Swiss-Prot protein existence level 1. Mediates bacterial resistance to the antibiotics streptomycin and spectinomycin. From Escherichia coli.
   6654..6710    -  CDS            GmR (fragment): gentamycin acetyltransferase; aacC1; confers resistance to gentamycin
   6886..6909    -  promoter       Pc promoter (fragment): intI1 (promoter lies within the coding sequence); class 1 integron promoter
