[The description below was written by a language model from this plasmid's Addgene catalogue record and pLannotate feature annotations shown in this document.]
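Description:
pDASH-DI-ω1 is an empty binary backbone for plant synthetic biology, derived from the GoldenBraid vector pDGB3omega1. It plays two roles: it acts as an omega1-level destination vector in GoldenBraid/DASH assembly, and as the "Donor I" vector in the DASH gene-stacking system. The 7.4 kb plasmid carries a high-copy ColE1/pUC-type origin with a pBR322 bom region for propagation in E. coli. It also carries the pVS1 replication module (oriV, RepA and the StaA stability protein), which in binary vectors of this kind supports maintenance in Agrobacterium. Selection is by spectinomycin through the aadA gene, which appears to be driven by a class 1 integron Pc promoter fragment. The short gentamicin-resistance and rop fragments in the annotation are remnants rather than functional genes.

The working region is a compact T-DNA bounded by nopaline-type left and right border repeats. Just inside the left border is a φC31 integrase attB site. A second attB site sits near the right border, immediately followed by a minimal FRT site for FLP recombinase. According to the catalogue entry these are the attBTT and attBCC-FRT variants, presumably attB sites distinguished by their core dinucleotides so that they recombine with defined partners. Between the attB sites is a lacZα cassette with the lac promoter, operator, CAP binding site and a pUC-type multiple cloning site. In GoldenBraid vectors this cassette serves as a replaceable blue/white screening placeholder, swapped out when transcriptional units are assembled. No insert is present. The record supports use for building multigene modules that are then transferred by recombinase-mediated steps during stacking, but it does not detail the recipient vector or the exact recombination scheme.
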