Addgene plasmid #242517: pDASH-DI-ω1
Purpose: (Empty Backbone) Donor I vector in DASH and omega1 vector in GoldenBraid/DASH, with attBTT and attBCC-FRT
Depositing lab: Jose Alonso & Anna Stepanova. Depositing organization: North Carolina State University. Publication: DASH: a versatile and high-capacity gene stacking system for plant synthetic biology. Zhao C, Stepanova AN, Alonso JM. Plant Biotechnol J. 2025 Jun 10. doi: 10.1111/pbi.70179. PubMed 40493021.
Backbone
  Vector backbone: pDGB3omega1
  Vector type: Synthetic Biology
Growth in bacteria
  Bacterial resistance: Spectinomycin, 50 μg/mL
  Growth temperature: 37°C
  Growth strain: DH5alpha
  Copy number: High Copy
Gene/Insert
  Gene/Insert name: None
Terms and licenses: Academic/Nonprofit Terms; Industry Terms: Not Available to Industry
Depositor comments: Please visit https://benchling.com/s/seq-Mn6BucUPdDjZiD3y1OUK?m=slm-Ix1Ow8cQHdhtHiF2YglT for annotated plasmid map.
How to cite: pDASH-DI-ω1 was a gift from Jose Alonso & Anna Stepanova (Addgene plasmid # 242517 ; http://n2t.net/addgene:242517 ; RRID:Addgene_242517)
